>Addgene plasmid #82977 | pDONR223_MVP_WT_V5 | addgene full sequence | sequence record 162782 | Addgene NGS result
GCCCTGCACCTCCGGGCTCGGCGGAACTTCCGGGACTTCAGGGGAGTGTCCCGCCGCACTGGGGAGGAGT
GGCTGGTAACAGTGCAGGACACAGAGGCCCACGTGCCAGATGTCCACGAGGAGGTGCTGGGGGTTGTGCC
CATCACCACCCTGGGCCCCCACAACTACTGCGTGATTCTCGACCCTGTCGGACCGGATGGCAAGAATCAG
CTGGGGCAGAAGCGCGTGGTCAAGGGAGAGAAGTCTTTTTTCCTCCAGCCAGGAGAGCAGCTGGAACAAG
GCATCCAGGATGTGTATGTGCTGTCGGAGCAGCAGGGGCTGCTGCTGAGGGCCCTGCAGCCCCTGGAGGA
GGGGGAGGATGAGGAGAAGGTCTCACACCAGGCTGGGGACCACTGGCTCATCCGCGGACCCCTGGAGTAT
GTGCCATCTGCCAAAGTGGAGGTGGTGGAGGAGCGCCAGGCCATCCCTCTAGACGAGAACGAGGGCATCT
ATGTGCAGGATGTCAAGACCGGAAAGGTGCGCGCTGTGATTGGAAGCACCTACATGCTGACCCAGGACGA
AGTCCTGTGGGAGAAAGAGCTGCCTCCCGGGGTGGAGGAGCTGCTGAACAAGGGGCAGGACCCTCTGGCA
GACAGGGGTGAGAAGGACACAGCTAAGAGCCTCCAGCCCTTGGCGCCCCGGAACAAGACCCGTGTGGTCA
GCTACCGCGTGCCCCACAACGCTGCGGTGCAGGTGTACGACTACCGAGAGAAGCGAGCCCGCGTGGTCTT
CGGGCCTGAGCTGGTGTCGCTGGGTCCTGAGGAGCAGTTCACAGTGTTGTCCCTCTCAGCTGGGCGGCCC
AAGCGTCCCCATGCCCGCCGTGCGCTCTGCCTGCTGCTGGGGCCTGACTTCTTCACAGACGTCATCACCA
TCGAAACGGCGGATCATGCCAGGCTGCAACTGCAGCTGGCCTACAACTGGCACTTTGAGGTGAATGACCG
GAAGGACCCCCAAGAGACGGCCAAGCTCTTTTCAGTGCCAGACTTTGTAGGTGATGCCTGCAAAGCCATC
GCATCCCGGGTGCGGGGGGCCGTGGCCTCTGTCACTTTCGATGACTTCCATAAGAACTCAGCCCGCATCA
TTCGCACTGCTGTCTTTGGCTTTGAGACCTCGGAAGCGAAGGGCCCCGATGGCATGGCCCTGCCCAGGCC
CCGGGACCAGGCTGTCTTCCCCCAAAACGGGCTGGTGGTCAGCAGTGTGGACGTGCAGTCAGTGGAGCCT
GTGGATCAGAGGACCCGGGACGCCCTGCAACGCAGCGTCCAGCTGGCCATCGAGATCACCACCAACTCCC
AGGAAGCGGCGGCCAAGCATGAGGCTCAGAGACTGGAGCAGGAAGCCCGCGGCCGGCTTGAGCGGCAGAA
GATCCTGGACCAGTCAGAAGCCGAGAAAGCTCGCAAGGAACTTTTGGAGCTGGAGGCTCTGAGCATGGCC
GTGGAGAGCACCGGGACTGCCAAGGCGGAGGCCGAGTCCCGTGCGGAGGCAGCCCGGATTGAGGGAGAAG
GGTCCGTGCTGCAGGCCAAGCTAAAAGCACAGGCCTTGGCCATTGAAACGGAGGCTGAGCTCCAGAGGGT
CCAGAAGGTCCGAGAGCTGGAACTGGTCTATGCCCGGGCCCAGCTGGAGCTGGAGGTGAGCAAGGCTCAG
CAGCTGGCTGAGGTGGAGGTGAAGAAGTTCAAGCAGATGACAGAGGCCATAGGCCCCAGCACCATCAGGG
ACCTTGCTGTGGCTGGGCCTGAGATGCAGGTAAAACTGCTCCAGTCCCTGGGCCTGAAATCAACCCTCAT
CACCGATGGCTCCACTCCCATCAACCTCTTCAACACAGCCTTTGGGCTGCTGGGGATGGGGCCCGAGGGT
CAGCCCCTGGGCAGAAGGGTGGCCAGTGGGCCCAGCCCTGGGGAGGGGATATCCCCCCAGTCTGCTCAGG
CCCCTCAAGCTCCTGGAGACAACCACGTGGTGCCTGTACTGCGCTACCCAACTTTCTTGTACAAAGTTGG
CATTATAAGAAAGCATTGCTTATCAATTTGTTGCAACGAACAGGTCACTATCAGTCAAAATAAAATCATT
ATTTGCCATCCAGCTGATATCCCCTATAGTGAGTCGTATTACATGGTCATAGCTGTTTCCTGGCAGCTCT
GGCCCGTGTCTCAAAATCTCTGATGTTACATTGCACAAGATAAAAATATATCATCATGCCTCCTCTAGAC
CAGCCAGGACAGAAATGCCTCGACTTCGCTGCTACCCAAGGTTGCCGGGTGACGCACACCGTGGAAACGG
ATGAAGGCACGAACCCAGTGGACATAAGCCTGTTCGGTTCGTAAGCTGTAATGCAAGTAGCGTATGCGCT
CACGCAACTGGTCCAGAACCTTGACCGAACGCAGCGGTGGTAACGGCGCAGTGGCGGTTTTCATGGCTTG
TTATGACTGTTTTTTTGGGGTACAGTCTATGCCTCGGGCATCCAAGCAGCAAGCGCGTTACGCCGTGGGT
CGATGTTTGATGTTATGGAGCAGCAACGATGTTACGCAGCAGGGCAGTCGCCCTAAAACAAAGTTAAACA
TTATGAGGGAAGCGGTGATCGCCGAAGTATCGACTCAACTATCAGAGGTAGTTGGCGTCATCGAGCGCCA
TCTCGAACCGACGTTGCTGGCCGTACATTTGTACGGCTCCGCAGTGGATGGCGGCCTGAAGCCACACAGT
GATATTGATTTGCTGGTTACGGTGACCGTAAGGCTTGATGAAACAACGCGGCGAGCTTTGATCAACGACC
TTTTGGAAACTTCGGCTTCCCCTGGAGAGAGCGAGATTCTCCGCGCTGTAGAAGTCACCATTGTTGTGCA
CGACGACATCATTCCGTGGCGTTATCCAGCTAAGCGCGAACTGCAATTTGGAGAATGGCAGCGCAATGAC
ATTCTTGCAGGTATCTTCGAGCCAGCCACGATCGACATTGATCTGGCTATCTTGCTGACAAAAGCAAGAG
AACATAGCGTTGCCTTGGTAGGTCCAGCGGCGGAGGAACTCTTTGATCCGGTTCCTGAACAGGATCTATT
TGAGGCGCTAAATGAAACCTTAACGCTATGGAACTCGCCGCCCGACTGGGCTGGCGATGAGCGAAATGTA
GTGCTTACGTTGTCCCGCATTTGGTACAGCGCAGTAACCGGCAAAATCGCGCCGAAGGATGTCGCTGCCG
ACTGGGCAATGGAGCGCCTGCCGGCCCAGTATCAGCCCGTCATACTTGAAGCTAGACAGGCTTATCTTGG
ACAAGAAGAAGATCGCTTGGCCTCGCGCGCAGATCAGTTGGAAGAATTTGTCCACTACGTGAAAGGCGAG
ATCACCAAGGTAGTCGGCAAATAACCCTCGAGCCACCCATGACCAAAATCCCTTAACGTGAGTTACGCGT
CGTTCCACTGAGCGTCAGACCCCGTAGAAAAGATCAAAGGATCTTCTTGAGATCCTTTTTTTCTGCGCGT
AATCTGCTGCTTGCAAACAAAAAAACCACCGCTACCAGCGGTGGTTTGTTTGCCGGATCAAGAGCTACCA
ACTCTTTTTCCGAAGGTAACTGGCTTCAGCAGAGCGCAGATACCAAATACTGTTCTTCTAGTGTAGCCGT
AGTTAGGCCACCACTTCAAGAACTCTGTAGCACCGCCTACATACCTCGCTCTGCTAATCCTGTTACCAGT
GGCTGCTGCCAGTGGCGATAAGTCGTGTCTTACCGGGTTGGACTCAAGACGATAGTTACCGGATAAGGCG
CAGCGGTCGGGCTGAACGGGGGGTTCGTGCACACAGCCCAGCTTGGAGCGAACGACCTACACCGAACTGA
GATACCTACAGCGTGAGCTATGAGAAAGCGCCACGCTTCCCGAAGGGAGAAAGGCGGACAGGTATCCGGT
AAGCGGCAGGGTCGGAACAGGAGAGCGCACGAGGGAGCTTCCAGGGGGAAACGCCTGGTATCTTTATAGT
CCTGTCGGGTTTCGCCACCTCTGACTTGAGCGTCGATTTTTGTGATGCTCGTCAGGGGGGCGGAGCCTAT
GGAAAAACGCCAGCAACGCGGCCTTTTTACGGTTCCTGGCCTTTTGCTGGCCTTTTGCTCACATGTTCTT
TCCTGCGTTATCCCCTGATTCTGTGGATAACCGTATTACCGCCTTTGAGTGAGCTGATACCGCTCGCCGC
AGCCGAACGACCGAGCGCAGCGAGTCAGTGAGCGAGGAAGCGGAAGAGCGCCCAATACGCAAACCGCCTC
TCCCCGCGCGTTGGCCGATTCATTAATGCAGCTGGCACGACAGGTTTCCCGACTGGAAAGCGGGCAGTGA
GCGCAACGCAATTAATACGCGTACCGCTAGCCAGGAAGAGTTTGTAGAAACGCAAAAAGGCCATCCGTCA
GGATGGCCTTCTGCTTAGTTTGATGCCTGGCAGTTTATGGCGGGCGTCCTGCCCGCCACCCTCCGGGCCG
TTGCTTCACAACGTTCAAATCCGCTCCCGGCGGATTTGTCCTACTCAGGAGAGCGTTCACCGACAAACAA
CAGATAAAACGAAAGGCCCAGTCTTCCGACTGAGCCTTTCGTTTTATTTGATGCCTGGCAGTTCCCTACT
CTCGCGTTAACGCTAGCATGGATGTTTTCCCAGTCACGACGTTGTAAAACGACGGCCAGTCTTAAGCTCG
GGCCCCAAATAATGATTTTATTTTGACTGATAGTGACCTGTTCGTTGCAACAAATTGATGAGCAATGCTT
TTTTATAATGCCAACTTTGTACAAAAAAGTTGGCATGGCAACTGAAGAGTTCATCATCCGCATCCCCCCA
TACCACTATATCCATGTGCTGGACCAGAACAGCAACGTGTCCCGTGTGGAGGTCGGGCCAAAGACCTACA
TCCGGCAGGACAATGAGAGGGTACTGTTTGCCCCCATGCGCATGGTGACCGTCCCCCCACGTCACTACTG
CACAGTGGCCAACCCTGTGTCTCGGGATGCCCAGGGCTTGGTGCTGTTTGATGTCACAGGGCAAGTTCGG
CTTCGCCACGCTGACCTCGAGATCCGGCTGGCCCAGGACCCCTTCCCCCTGTACCCAGGGGAGGTGCTGG
AAAAGGACATCACACCCCTGCAGGTGGTTCTGCCCAACACTGCCCTCCATCTAAAGGCGCTGCTTGATTT
TGAGGATAAAGATGGAGACAAGGTGGTGGCAGGAGATGAGTGGCTTTTCGAGGGACCTGGCACGTACATC
CCCCGGAAGGAAGTGGAGGTCGTGGAGATCATTCAGGCCACCATCATCAGGCAGAACCAGGCTCTGCGGC
TCAGGGCCCGCAAGGAGTGCTGGGACCGGGACGGCAAGGAGAGGGTGACAGGGGAAGAATGGCTGGTCAC
CACAGTAGGGGCGTACCTCCCAGCGGTGTTTGAGGAGGTTCTGGATTTGGTGGACGCCGTCATCCTTACG
GAAAAGACA
Features (pLannotate 1.2.2; 12 found; start..end, strand, type, name):
   2006..2105    -  protein_bind   attL2: mutant version of attL; recombination site for the Gateway® LR reaction LR Clonase™
   2123..2141    -  promoter       T7 promoter: promoter for bacteriophage T7 RNA polymerase
   2331..2354    +  promoter       Pc promoter (fragment): intI1 (promoter lies within the coding sequence); class 1 integron promoter
   2530..2586    +  CDS            GmR (fragment): gentamycin acetyltransferase; aacC1; confers resistance to gentamycin
   2593..3384    +  CDS            SmR: aminoglycoside adenylyltransferase (Murphy, 1985); aadA; confers resistance to spectinomycin and streptomycin
   3477..4065    +  rep_origin     ori: high-copy-number ColE1/pMB1/pBR322/pUC origin of replication
   4248..4340    +  CDS            lacI (fragment): lac repressor; lacI; The lac repressor binds to the lac operator to inhibit transcription in E. coli. This inhibition can be relieved by adding lactose or isopropyl-β-D-thiogalactopyranoside (IPTG).
   4395..4422    -  terminator     rrnB T2 terminator: transcription terminator T2 from the E. coli rrnB gene
   4554..4597    +  terminator     rrnB T1 terminator: Escherichia coli rrnB; transcription terminator T1 from the E. coli rrnB gene
   4644..4680    -  CDS            lacZα (fragment): LacZα fragment of β-galactosidase; lacZ fragment
   4697..4792    +  protein_bind   attL3: mutant version of attL; recombination site for the Gateway® LR reaction LR Clonase™
   4795..2004    +  CDS            MVP (across the origin): MVP_HUMAN - Also known as LRP. Experimental evidence at protein level: Swiss-Prot protein existence level 1. Required for normal vault structure. Vaults are multi-subunit structures that may act as scaffolds for proteins involved in signal transduction. Vaults may also play a role in nucleo-cytoplasmic transport. Down-regulates IFNG-mediated STAT1 signaling and subsequent activation of JAK. Down-regulates SRC activity and signaling through MAP kinases. From Homo sapiens (Human).
