[The description below was written by a language model from this plasmid's Addgene catalogue record and pLannotate feature annotations shown in this document.]
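Description:
pDONR223_MVP_WT_V5 is a Gateway entry clone built on the Invitrogen pDONR223 backbone and carrying the wild-type human MVP open reading frame (major vault protein, also known as LRP or VAULT1; reference transcript NM_017458). It is a bacterial propagation and shuttle plasmid rather than an expression vector. The record lists no promoter for the insert, and the only promoter near it is a backbone T7 promoter that sits just outside one att site and points back toward the insert. The sequenced plasmid is 5,469 nt. It replicates in E. coli from a high-copy ColE1/pUC-type origin and is selected with spectinomycin through the aadA (SmR) aminoglycoside adenylyltransferase gene. A class 1 integron Pc promoter fragment and a remnant of a gentamicin resistance gene lie upstream of that marker. rrnB T1 and T2 terminators upstream of the cloning region insulate the insert from read-through transcription, and short lacI and lacZα fragments are backbone remnants.

The MVP coding sequence spans the numbering origin of the circular record and is flanked by attL recombination sites. The automated annotation calls these attL3 and attL2, although an entry clone of this type would normally have attL1 on the 5′ side. LR Clonase recombination moves the ORF directionally into any compatible destination vector. The insert is in the "open" configuration, with no stop codon after the last codon, so it can be read through into a C-terminal tag supplied by the destination vector. The "V5" in the name presumably refers to this, as no V5 tag is annotated in the entry clone itself. MVP encodes the main structural component of vault particles. In this collection (the Target Accelerator Plasmid Collection) the clone serves as an overexpression control for gene expression profiling in a study of lung cancer somatic mutations.
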