Addgene plasmid #82977: pDONR223_MVP_WT_V5
Purpose: Gateway Donor vector containing MVP, used as an over expression control for gene expression analysis. Part of the Target Accelerator Plasmid Collection.
Depositing lab: Jesse Boehm & Matthew Meyerson & David Root. Depositing organization: Broad Institute. Publication: High-throughput Phenotyping of Lung Cancer Somatic Mutations. Berger AH, Brooks AN, Wu X, Shrestha Y, Chouinard C, Piccioni F, Bagul M, Kamburov A, Imielinski M, Hogstrom L, Zhu C, Yang X, Pantel S, Sakai R, Watson J, Kaplan N, Campbell JD, Singh S, Root DE, Narayan R, Natoli T, Lahr DL, Tirosh I, Tamayo P, Getz G, Wong B, Doench J, Subramanian A, Golub TR, Meyerson M, Boehm JS. Cancer Cell. 2016 Aug 8;30(2):214-28. doi: 10.1016/j.ccell.2016.06.022. Epub 2016 Jul 28. PubMed 27478040.
Backbone
  Vector backbone: pDONR223
  Backbone manufacturer: Invitrogen
  Vector type: Gateway Entry vector
Growth in bacteria
  Bacterial resistance: Spectinomycin, 50 μg/mL
  Growth temperature: 37°C
  Growth strain: DH5alpha
  Copy number: High Copy
Gene/Insert
  Gene/Insert name: MVP (alt name: NM_017458)
  Species: H. sapiens (human)
  Entrez Gene: MVP (a.k.a. LRP, VAULT1)
  Promoter: None
  Cloning method: Gateway Cloning
  Sequencing primers: 5′ M13pUC-fwd; 3′ M13-Rev
Terms and licenses: Academic/Nonprofit Terms; Industry Terms: Not Available to Industry
Depositor comments: Open state: NO stop codon immediately follows insert
How to cite: pDONR223_MVP_WT_V5 was a gift from Jesse Boehm & Matthew Meyerson & David Root (Addgene plasmid # 82977 ; http://n2t.net/addgene:82977 ; RRID:Addgene_82977)
