>Addgene plasmid #82977 | pDONR223_MVP_WT_V5 | depositor partial sequence | sequence record 157703 | Insert sequence
ATGGCAACTGAAGAGTTCATCATCCGCATCCCCCCATACCACTATATCCATGTGCTGGACCAGAACAGCA
ACGTGTCCCGTGTGGAGGTCGGGCCAAAGACCTACATCCGGCAGGACAATGAGAGGGTACTGTTTGCCCC
CATGCGCATGGTGACCGTCCCCCCACGTCACTACTGCACAGTGGCCAACCCTGTGTCTCGGGATGCCCAG
GGCTTGGTGCTGTTTGATGTCACAGGGCAAGTTCGGCTTCGCCACGCTGACCTCGAGATCCGGCTGGCCC
AGGACCCCTTCCCCCTGTACCCAGGGGAGGTGCTGGAAAAGGACATCACACCCCTGCAGGTGGTTCTGCC
CAACACTGCCCTCCATCTAAAGGCGCTGCTTGATTTTGAGGATAAAGATGGAGACAAGGTGGTGGCAGGA
GATGAGTGGCTTTTCGAGGGACCTGGCACGTACATCCCCCGGAAGGAAGTGGAGGTCGTGGAGATCATTC
AGGCCACCATCATCAGGCAGAACCAGGCTCTGCGGCTCAGGGCCCGCAAGGAGTGCTGGGACCGGGACGG
CAAGGAGAGGGTGACAGGGGAAGAATGGCTGGTCACCACAGTAGGGGCGTACCTCCCAGCGGTGTTTGAG
GAGGTTCTGGATTTGGTGGACGCCGTCATCCTTACGGAAAAGACAGCCCTGCACCTCCGGGCTCGGCGGA
ACTTCCGGGACTTCAGGGGAGTGTCCCGCCGCACTGGGGAGGAGTGGCTGGTAACAGTGCAGGACACAGA
GGCCCACGTGCCAGATGTCCACGAGGAGGTGCTGGGGGTTGTGCCCATCACCACCCTGGGCCCCCACAAC
TACTGCGTGATTCTCGACCCTGTCGGACCGGATGGCAAGAATCAGCTGGGGCAGAAGCGCGTGGTCAAGG
GAGAGAAGTCTTTTTTCCTCCAGCCAGGAGAGCAGCTGGAACAAGGCATCCAGGATGTGTATGTGCTGTC
GGAGCAGCAGGGGCTGCTGCTGAGGGCCCTGCAGCCCCTGGAGGAGGGGGAGGATGAGGAGAAGGTCTCA
CACCAGGCTGGGGACCACTGGCTCATCCGCGGACCCCTGGAGTATGTGCCATCTGCCAAAGTGGAGGTGG
TGGAGGAGCGCCAGGCCATCCCTCTAGACGAGAACGAGGGCATCTATGTGCAGGATGTCAAGACCGGAAA
GGTGCGCGCTGTGATTGGAAGCACCTACATGCTGACCCAGGACGAAGTCCTGTGGGAGAAAGAGCTGCCT
CCCGGGGTGGAGGAGCTGCTGAACAAGGGGCAGGACCCTCTGGCAGACAGGGGTGAGAAGGACACAGCTA
AGAGCCTCCAGCCCTTGGCGCCCCGGAACAAGACCCGTGTGGTCAGCTACCGCGTGCCCCACAACGCTGC
GGTGCAGGTGTACGACTACCGAGAGAAGCGAGCCCGCGTGGTCTTCGGGCCTGAGCTGGTGTCGCTGGGT
CCTGAGGAGCAGTTCACAGTGTTGTCCCTCTCAGCTGGGCGGCCCAAGCGTCCCCATGCCCGCCGTGCGC
TCTGCCTGCTGCTGGGGCCTGACTTCTTCACAGACGTCATCACCATCGAAACGGCGGATCATGCCAGGCT
GCAACTGCAGCTGGCCTACAACTGGCACTTTGAGGTGAATGACCGGAAGGACCCCCAAGAGACGGCCAAG
CTCTTTTCAGTGCCAGACTTTGTAGGTGATGCCTGCAAAGCCATCGCATCCCGGGTGCGGGGGGCCGTGG
CCTCTGTCACTTTCGATGACTTCCATAAGAACTCAGCCCGCATCATTCGCACTGCTGTCTTTGGCTTTGA
GACCTCGGAAGCGAAGGGCCCCGATGGCATGGCCCTGCCCAGGCCCCGGGACCAGGCTGTCTTCCCCCAA
AACGGGCTGGTGGTCAGCAGTGTGGACGTGCAGTCAGTGGAGCCTGTGGATCAGAGGACCCGGGACGCCC
TGCAACGCAGCGTCCAGCTGGCCATCGAGATCACCACCAACTCCCAGGAAGCGGCGGCCAAGCATGAGGC
TCAGAGACTGGAGCAGGAAGCCCGCGGCCGGCTTGAGCGGCAGAAGATCCTGGACCAGTCAGAAGCCGAG
AAAGCTCGCAAGGAACTTTTGGAGCTGGAGGCTCTGAGCATGGCCGTGGAGAGCACCGGGACTGCCAAGG
CGGAGGCCGAGTCCCGTGCGGAGGCAGCCCGGATTGAGGGAGAAGGGTCCGTGCTGCAGGCCAAGCTAAA
AGCACAGGCCTTGGCCATTGAAACGGAGGCTGAGCTCCAGAGGGTCCAGAAGGTCCGAGAGCTGGAACTG
GTCTATGCCCGGGCCCAGCTGGAGCTGGAGGTGAGCAAGGCTCAGCAGCTGGCTGAGGTGGAGGTGAAGA
AGTTCAAGCAGATGACAGAGGCCATAGGCCCCAGCACCATCAGGGACCTTGCTGTGGCTGGGCCTGAGAT
GCAGGTAAAACTGCTCCAGTCCCTGGGCCTGAAATCAACCCTCATCACCGATGGCTCCACTCCCATCAAC
CTCTTCAACACAGCCTTTGGGCTGCTGGGGATGGGGCCCGAGGGTCAGCCCCTGGGCAGAAGGGTGGCCA
GTGGGCCCAGCCCTGGGGAGGGGATATCCCCCCAGTCTGCTCAGGCCCCTCAAGCTCCTGGAGACAACCA
CGTGGTGCCTGTACTGCGCTAA
